>Addgene plasmid #24593 | AAV-pgk-Cre | addgene full sequence | sequence record 197583 | Addgene NGS Result
CCTGCAGGCAGCTGCGCGCTCGCTCGCTCACTGAGGCCGCCCGGGCGTCGGGCGACCTTTGGTCGCCCGG
CCTCAGTGAGCGAGCGAGCGCGCAGAGAGGGAGTGGCCAACTCCATCACTAGGGGTTCCTGCGGCCGCAC
GCGCGATCACGAGACTAGCCTCGACGATGGTCGAGTACCGGGTAGGGGAGGCGCTTTTCCCAAGGCAGTC
TGGAGCATGCGCTTTAGCAGCCCCGCTGGGCACTTGGCGCTACACAAGTGGCCTCTGGCCTCGCACACAT
TCCACATCCACCGGTAGGCGCCAACCGGCTCCGTTCTTTGGTGGCCCCTTCGCGCCACCTTCTACTCCTC
CCCTAGTCAGGAAGTTCCCCCCCGCCCCGCAGCTCGCGTCGTGCAGGACGTGACAAATGGAAGTAGCACG
TCTCACTAGTCTCGTGCAGATGGACAGCACCGCTGAGCAATGGAAGCGGGTAGGCCTTTGGGGCAGCGGC
CAATAGCAGCTTTGCTCCTTCGCTTTCTGGGCTCAGAGGCTGGGAAGGGGTGGGTCCGGGGGCGGGCTCA
GGGGCGGGCTCAGGGGCGGGGCGGGCGCCCGAAGGTCCTCCGGAGGCCCGGCATTCTGCACGCTTCAAAA
GCGCACGTCTGCCGCGCTGTTCTCCTCTTCCTCATCTCCGGGCCTTTCGACCTCTAGCGGGATCGGATTC
GAATCCCGGCCGGGAACGGTGCATTGGAACGCGGATTCCCCGTGCCAAGAGTGACGTAAGTACCGCCTAT
AGAGTCTATAGGCCCACAAAAAATGCTTTCTTCTTTTAATATACTTTTTTGTTTATCTTATTTCTAATAC
TTTCCCTAATCTCTTTCTTTCAGGGCAATAATGATACAATGTATCATGCCTCTTTGCACCATTCTAAAGA
ATAACAGTGATAATTTCTGGGTTAAGGCAATAGCAATATTTCTGCATATAAATATTTCTGCATATAAATT
GTAACTGATGTAAGAGGTTTCATATTGCTAATAGCAGCTACAATCCAGCTACCATTCTGCTTTTATTTTA
TGGTTGGGATAAGGCTGGATTATTCTGAGTCCAAGCTAGGCCCTTTTGCTAATCATGTTCATACCTCTTA
TCTTCCTCCCACAGCTCCTGGGCAACGTGCTGGTCTGTGTGCTGGCCCATCACTTTGGCAAAGAATTGGG
ATTCGAACATCGATTGAATTCCACCATGGTGCCCAAGAAGAAGAGGAAAGTCTCCAACCTGCTGACTGTG
CACCAAAACCTGCCTGCCCTCCCTGTGGATGCCACCTCTGATGAAGTCAGGAAGAACCTGATGGACATGT
TCAGGGACAGGCAGGCCTTCTCTGAACACACCTGGAAGATGCTCCTGTCTGTGTGCAGATCCTGGGCTGC
CTGGTGCAAGCTGAACAACAGGAAATGGTTCCCTGCTGAACCTGAGGATGTGAGGGACTACCTCCTGTAC
CTGCAAGCCAGAGGCCTGGCTGTGAAGACCATCCAACAGCACCTGGGCCAGCTCAACATGCTGCACAGGA
GATCTGGCCTGCCTCGCCCTTCTGACTCCAATGCTGTGTCCCTGGTGATGAGGAGAATCAGAAAGGAGAA
TGTGGATGCTGGGGAGAGAGCCAAGCAGGCCCTGGCCTTTGAACGCACTGACTTTGACCAAGTCAGATCC
CTGATGGAGAACTCTGACAGATGCCAGGACATCAGGAACCTGGCCTTCCTGGGCATTGCCTACAACACCC
TGCTGCGCATTGCCGAAATTGCCAGAATCAGAGTGAAGGACATCTCCCGCACCGATGGTGGGAGAATGCT
GATCCACATTGGCAGGACCAAGACCCTGGTGTCCACAGCTGGTGTGGAGAAGGCCCTGTCCCTGGGGGTT
ACCAAGCTGGTGGAGAGATGGATCTCTGTGTCTGGTGTGGCTGATGACCCCAACAACTACCTGTTCTGCC
GGGTCAGAAAGAATGGTGTGGCTGCCCCTTCTGCCACCTCCCAACTGTCCACCCGGGCCCTGGAAGGGAT
CTTTGAGGCCACCCACCGCCTGATCTATGGTGCCAAGGATGACTCTGGGCAGAGATACCTGGCCTGGTCT
GGCCACTCTGCCAGAGTGGGTGCTGCCAGGGACATGGCCAGGGCTGGTGTGTCCATCCCTGAAATCATGC
AGGCTGGTGGCTGGACCAATGTGAACATTGTGATGAACTACATCAGAAACCTGGACTCTGAGACTGGGGC
CATGGTGAGGCTGCTCGAGGATGGGGACTGAAACTGAGTCGAGGGGGGGCCCGGGCCGCGACTCTAGATC
ATAATCAGCCATACCACATTTCTAGAGTCGACCTGCAGAAGCTTGCCTCGAGCAGCGCTGCTCGAGAGAT
CTACGGGTGGCATCCCTGTGACCCCTCCCCAGTGCCTCTCCTGGCCCTGGAAGTTGCCACTCCAGTGCCC
ACCAGCCTTGTCCTAATAAAATTAAGTTGCATCATTTTGTCTGACTAGGTGTCCTTCTATAATATTATGG
GGTGGAGGGGGGTGGTATGGAGCAAGGGGCAAGTTGGGAAGACAACCTGTAGGGCCTGCGGGGTCTATTG
GGAACCAAGCTGGAGTGCAGTGGCACAATCTTGGCTCACTGCAATCTCCGCCTCCTGGGTTCAAGCGATT
CTCCTGCCTCAGCCTCCCGAGTTGTTGGGATTCCAGGCATGCATGACCAGGCTCAGCTAATTTTTGTTTT
TTTGGTAGAGACGGGGTTTCACCATATTGGCCAGGCTGGTCTCCAACTCCTAATCTCAGGTGATCTACCC
ACCTTGGCCTCCCAAATTGCTGGGATTACAGGCGTGAACCACTGCTCCCTTCCCTGTCCTTCTGATTTTG
TAGGTAACCACGTGCGGACCGAGCGGCCGCAGGAACCCCTAGTGATGGAGTTGGCCACTCCCTCTCTGCG
CGCTCGCTCGCTCACTGAGGCCGGGCGACCAAAGGTCGCCCGACGCCCGGGCTTTGCCCGGGCGGCCTCA
GTGAGCGAGCGAGCGCGCAGCTGCCTGCAGGGGCGCCTGATGCGGTATTTTCTCCTTACGCATCTGTGCG
GTATTTCACACCGCATA
[95 nt withheld, positions 3098-3192]
T
[46 nt withheld, positions 3194-3239]
C
[141 nt withheld, positions 3241-3381]
CCTTTGACGTTGGAGTCCACGTTCTTT
[37 nt withheld, positions 3409-3445]
ACTCTATCTCGGGCTATTCTTTTGATTTATAAGGGATTTTGCCGATTTCGGTCTATTGGTTAAAAAATGA
GCTGATTTAACAAAAATTTAACGCGAATTTTAACAAAATATTAACGTTTACAATTTTATGGTGCACTCTC
AGTACAATCTGCTCTGATGCCGCATAGTTAAGCCAGCCCCGACACCCGCCAACACCCGCTGACGCGCCCT
GACGGGCTTGTCTGCTCCCGGCATCCGCTTACAGACAAGCTGTGACCGTCTCCGGGAGCTGCATGTGTCA
GAGGTTTTCACCGTCATCACCGAAACGCGCGAGACGAAAGGGCCTCGTGATACGCCTATTTTTATAGGTT
AATGTCATGATAATAATGGTTTCTTAGACGTCAGGTGGCACTTTTCGGGGAAATGTGCGCGGAACCCCTA
TTTGTTTATTTTTCTAAATACATTCAAATATGTATCCGCTCATGAGACAATAACCCTGATAAATGCTTCA
ATAATATTGAAAAAGGAAGAGTATGAGTATTCAACATTTCCGTGTCGCCCTTATTCCCTTTTTTGCGGCA
TTTTGCCTTCCTGTTTTTGCTCACCCAGAAACGCTGGTGAAAGTAAAAGATGCTGAAGATCAGTTGGGTG
CACGAGTGGGTTACATCGAACTGGATCTCAACAGCGGTAAGATCCTTGAGAGTTTTCGCCCCGAAGAACG
TTTTCCAATGATGAGCACTTTTAAAGTTCTGCTATGTGGCGCGGTATTATCCCGTATTGACGCCGGGCAA
GAGCAACTCGGTCGCCGCATACACTATTCTCAGAATGACTTGGTTGAGTACTCACCAGTCACAGAAAAGC
ATCTTACGGATGGCATGACAGTAAGAGAATTATGCAGTGCTGCCATAACCATGAGTGATAACACTGCGGC
CAACTTACTTCTGACAACGATCGGAGGACCGAAGGAGCTAACCGCTTTTTTGCACAACATGGGGGATCAT
GTAACTCGCCTTGATCGTTGGGAACCGGAGCTGAATGAAGCCATACCAAACGACGAGCGTGACACCACGA
TGCCTGTAGCAATGGCAACAACGTTGCGCAAACTATTAACTGGCGAACTACTTACTCTAGCTTCCCGGCA
ACAATTAATAGACTGGATGGAGGCGGATAAAGTTGCAGGACCACTTCTGCGCTCGGCCCTTCCGGCTGGC
TGGTTTATTGCTGATAAATCTGGAGCCGGTGAGCGTGGGTCTCGCGGTATCATTGCAGCACTGGGGCCAG
ATGGTAAGCCCTCCCGTATCGTAGTTATCTACACGACGGGGAGTCAGGCAACTATGGATGAACGAAATAG
ACAGATCGCTGAGATAGGTGCCTCACTGATTAAGCATTGGTAACTGTCAGACCAAGTTTACTCATATATA
CTTTAGATTGATTTAAAACTTCATTTTTAATTTAAAAGGATCTAGGTGAAGATCCTTTTTGATAATCTCA
TGACCAAAATCCCTTAACGTGAGTTTTCGTTCCACTGAGCGTCAGACCCCGTAGAAAAGATCAAAGGATC
TTCTTGAGATCCTTTTTTTCTGCGCGTAATCTGCTGCTTGCAAACAAAAAAACCACCGCTACCAGCGGTG
GTTTGTTTGCCGGATCAAGAGCTACCAACTCTTTTTCCGAAGGTAACTGGCTTCAGCAGAGCGCAGATAC
CAAATACTGTTCTTCTAGTGTAGCCGTAGTTAGGCCACCACTTCAAGAACTCTGTAGCACCGCCTACATA
CCTCGCTCTGCTAATCCTGTTACCAGTGGCTGCTGCCAGTGGCGATAAGTCGTGTCTTACCGGGTTGGAC
TCAAGACGATAGTTACCGGATAAGGCGCAGCGGTCGGGCTGAACGGGGGGTTCGTGCACACAGCCCAGCT
TGGAGCGAACGACCTACACCGAACTGAGATACCTACAGCGTGAGCTATGAGAAAGCGCCACGCTTCCCGA
AGGGAGAAAGGCGGACAGGTATCCGGTAAGCGGCAGGGTCGGAACAGGAGAGCGCACGAGGGAGCTTCCA
GGGGGAAACGCCTGGTATCTTTATAGTCCTGTCGGGTTTCGCCACCTCTGACTTGAGCGTCGATTTTTGT
GATGCTCGTCAGGGGGGCGGAGCCTATGGAAAAACGCCAGCAACGCGGCCTTTTTACGGTTCCTGGCCTT
TTGCTGGCCTTTTGCTCACATGT
Features (pLannotate 1.2.2; 17 found; start..end, strand, type, name):
     12..39      +  repeat_region  AAV2 ITR (fragment): inverted terminal repeat of adeno-associated virus serotype 2 inverted
     68..95      +  repeat_region  AAV2 ITR (fragment): inverted terminal repeat of adeno-associated virus serotype 2 inverted
    180..679     +  promoter       PGK promoter: mouse phosphoglycerate kinase 1 promoter
    756..783     +  intron         CMV intron (fragment): modified intron A from human cytomegalovirus (CMV)
    788..1134    +  intron         β-globin intron (fragment): internally truncated intron from human β-globin
   1138..1185    +  CDS            HBB (fragment): HBB_COLGU - Experimental evidence at transcript level: Swiss-Prot protein existence level 2. Involved in oxygen transport from the lung to the various peripheral tissues. From Colobus guereza (Mantled guereza) (Eastern black-and-white colobus monkey).
   1243..2268    +  CDS            cre: RECR_BPP1 - Experimental evidence at protein level: Swiss-Prot protein existence level 1. Catalyzes site-specific recombination between two 34-base- pair LOXP sites. Its role is to maintain the phage genome as a monomeric unit-copy plasmid in the lysogenic state. From Escherichia phage P1 (Bacteriophage P1).
   2331..2348    +  misc_feature   MCS (fragment): pUC18/19 multiple cloning site
   2385..2861    +  polyA_signal   hGH poly(A) signal: human growth hormone polyadenylation signal
   2901..3041    +  repeat_region  AAV2 ITR: inverted terminal repeat of adeno-associated virus serotype 2 inverted
   3046..3097    -  misc_feature   bom (fragment): basis of mobility region from pBR322
   3116..3571    +  rep_origin     f1 ori (sequence partly withheld): f1 bacteriophage origin of replication; arrow indicates direction of (+) strand synthesis
   3572..3621    -  misc_feature   bom (fragment): basis of mobility region from pBR322
   3723..3758    -  CDS            rop (fragment): Rop protein, which maintains plasmids at low copy number; rop
   3853..3957    +  promoter       AmpR promoter: bla
   3958..4818    +  CDS            AmpR: β-lactamase; bla; confers resistance to ampicillin, carbenicillin, and related antibiotics
   4989..5577    +  rep_origin     ori: high-copy-number ColE1/pMB1/pBR322/pUC origin of replication
