[The description below was written by a language model from this plasmid's Addgene catalogue record and pLannotate feature annotations shown in this document.]
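Description:
AAV-pgk-Cre is an adeno-associated virus transfer plasmid built on the pAAV-pgk-MCS backbone and designed to deliver Cre recombinase to mammalian cells. It is propagated in E. coli as a high-copy plasmid through a ColE1/pUC-type origin, with selection by the β-lactamase (AmpR) gene conferring ampicillin resistance. An f1 phage origin is also present in the backbone. The sequenced record is about 5.6 kb, consistent with the stated backbone and insert sizes.

The expression cassette lies between AAV2 inverted terminal repeats, the cis elements needed for replication and packaging of the recombinant genome into AAV capsids. The annotation finds a complete ITR on the 3′ side but only short ITR fragments on the 5′ side. This may reflect the difficulty of sequencing or annotating these repeats, or a partial ITR; the record does not settle which. Within the ITRs, the mouse phosphoglycerate kinase 1 (PGK) promoter, a broadly active housekeeping promoter, drives transcription through a chimeric intron region annotated as CMV intron and truncated human β-globin intron fragments, plus a short β-globin exon-like segment; such introns generally improve mRNA processing and expression. This is followed by a codon-optimized Cre cDNA of roughly 1 kb, cloned between EcoRI and SalI sites that remain intact, and the human growth hormone polyadenylation signal. No tag or reporter is annotated.

The construct is typically used to produce recombinant AAV that expresses Cre constitutively in transduced cells. Cre then excises, inverts or activates loxP-flanked sequences in floxed or Cre-dependent reporter animals and cells. The record notes that it is also distributed as a retrograde-serotype viral preparation, which suggests use in projection-based targeting of neurons.
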