Addgene plasmid #24593: AAV-pgk-Cre
Depositing lab: Patrick Aebischer.
Backbone
  Vector backbone: pAAV-pgk-MCS
  Backbone size w/o insert (bp): 4500
  Vector type: AAV, Cre/Lox ; Adeno-associated
Growth in bacteria
  Bacterial resistance: Ampicillin, 100 μg/mL
  Growth temperature: 37°C
  Growth strain: NEB Stable
  Copy number: High Copy
Gene/Insert
  Gene/Insert name: Cre recombinase (codon optimized) (alt name: Cre recombinase)
  Species: codon optimized cDNA
  Insert size (bp): 1056
  GenBank ID: AY056050
  Promoter: pgk
  Cloning method: Restriction Enzyme; 5′ cloning site EcoRI (not destroyed); 3′ cloning site SalI (not destroyed)
  Sequencing primers: 5′ TCTTATCTTCCTCCCACAGC; 3′ hGH-PA-R
Terms and licenses: Academic/Nonprofit Terms; Industry Terms: Not Available to Industry
How to cite: AAV-pgk-Cre was a gift from Patrick Aebischer (Addgene plasmid # 24593 ; http://n2t.net/addgene:24593 ; RRID:Addgene_24593) For viral preps, please replace (Addgene plasmid # 24593) in the above sentence with: (Addgene viral prep # 24593-AAVrg)
