>Addgene plasmid #24593 | AAV-pgk-Cre | addgene partial sequence | sequence record 30576 | 24593 with hGH-PA-R
CTTGCCCCTTGCTCCATACCACCCCCCTCCACCCCATAATATTATAGAAGGACACCTAGTCAGACAAAAT
GATGCAACTTAATTTTATTAGGACAAGGCTGGTGGGCACTGGAGTGGCAACTTCCAGGGCCAGGAGAGGC
ACTGGGGAGGGGTCACAGGGATGCCACCCGTAGATCTCTCGAGCAGCGCTGCTCGAGGCAAGCTTCTGCA
GGTCGACTCTAGAAATGTGGTATGGCTGATTATGATCTAGAGTCGCGGCCCGGGCCCCCCCTCGACTCAG
TTTCAGTCCCCATCCTCGAGCAGCCTCACCATGGCCCCAGTCTCAGAGTCCAGGTTTCTGATGTAGTTCA
TCACAATGTTCACATTGGTCCAGCCACCAGCCTGCATGATTTCAGGGATGGACACACCAGCCCTGGCCAT
GTCCCTGGCAGCACCCACTCTGGCAGAGTGGCCAGACCAGGCCAGGTATCTCTGCCCAGAGTCATCCTTG
GCACCATAGATCAGGCGGTGGGTGGCCTCAAAGATCCCTTCCAGGGCCCGGGTGGACAGTTGGGAGGTGG
CAGAAGGGGCAGCCACACCATTCTTTCTGACCCGGCAGAACAGGTAGTTGTTGGGGTCATCAGCCACACC
AGACACAGAGATCCATCTCTCCACCAGCTTGGTAACCCCCAGGGACAGGGCCTTCTCCACACCAGCTGTG
GACACCAGGGTCTTGGTCCTGCCAATGTGGATCAGCATTCTCCCACCATCGGTGCGGGAGATGTCCTTCA
CTCTGATTCTGGCAATTTCGGCAATGCGCAGCAGGGTGTTGTAGGCAATGCCCAGGAAGGCCAGGTTCCT
GATGTCCTGGCATCTGTCAGAGTTCTCCATCAGGGATCTGACTTGGTCAAAGTCAGTGCG
